>Addgene plasmid #211090 | pNLF1-C_PML:1-781 | addgene full sequence | sequence record 425968 | Addgene NGS Result
TCAATATTGGCCATTAGCCATATTATTCATTGGTTATATAGCATAAATCAATATTGGCTATTGGCCATTG
CATACGTTGTATCTATATCATAATATGTACATTTATATTGGCTCATGTCCAATATGACCGCCATGTTGGC
ATTGATTATTGACTAGTTATTAATAGTAATCAATTACGGGGTCATTAGTTCATAGCCCATATATGGAGTT
CCGCGTTACATAACTTACGGTAAATGGCCCGCCTGGCTGACCGCCCAACGACCCCCGCCCATTGACGTCA
ATAATGACGTATGTTCCCATAGTAACGCCAATAGGGACTTTCCATTGACGTCAATGGGTGGAGTATTTAC
GGTAAACTGCCCACTTGGCAGTACATCAAGTGTATCATATGCCAAGTCCGCCCCCTATTGACGTCAATGA
CGGTAAATGGCCCGCCTGGCATTATGCCCAGTACATGACCTTACGGGACTTTCCTACTTGGCAGTACATC
TACGTATTAGTCATCGCTATTACCATGGTGATGCGGTTTTGGCAGTACACCAATGGGCGTGGATAGCGGT
TTGACTCACGGGGATTTCCAAGTCTCCACCCCATTGACGTCAATGGGAGTTTGTTTTGGCACCAAAATCA
ACGGGACTTTCCAAAATGTCGTAATAACCCCGCCCCGTTGACGCAAATGGGCGGTAGGCGTGTACGGTGG
GAGGTCTATATAAGCAGAGCTGGTTTAGTGAACCGTCAGATCACTAGAAGCTTTATTGCGGTAGTTTATC
ACAGTTAAATTGCTAACGCAGTCAGTGCTTCTGACACAACAGTCTCGAACTTAAGCTGCAGAAGTTGGTC
GTGAGGCACTGGGCAGGTAAGTATCAAGGTTACAAGACAGGTTTAAGGAGACCAATAGAAACTGGGCTTG
TCGAGACAGAGAAGACTCTTGCGTTTCTGATAGGCACCTATTGGTCTTACTGACATCCACTTTGCCTTTC
TCTCCACAGGTGTCCACTCCCAGTTCAATTACAGCTCTTAAGGCTAGAGTATTAATACGACTCACTATAG
GGCTAGCAAAGCGATCGCTTCCGAATTCGCCACCATGGAGCCTGCACCCGCCCGATCTCCGAGGCCCCAG
CAGGACCCCGCCCGGCCCCAGGAGCCCACCATGCCTCCCCCCGAGACCCCCTCTGAAGGCCGCCAGCCCA
GCCCCAGCCCCAGCCCTACAGAGCGAGCCCCCGCTTCGGAGGAGGAGTTCCAGTTTCTGCGCTGCCAGCA
ATGCCAGGCGGAAGCCAAGTGCCCGAAGCTGCTGCCTTGTCTGCACACGCTGTGCTCAGGATGCCTGGAG
GCGTCGGGCATGCAGTGCCCCATCTGCCAGGCGCCCTGGCCCCTAGGTGCAGACACACCCGCCCTGGATA
ACGTCTTTTTCGAGAGTCTGCAGCGGCGCCTGTCGGTGTACCGGCAGATTGTGGATGCGCAGGCTGTGTG
CACCCGCTGCAAAGAGTCGGCCGACTTCTGGTGCTTTGAGTGCGAGCAGCTCCTCTGCGCCAAGTGCTTC
GAGGCACACCAGTGGTTCCTCAAGCACGAGGCCCGGCCCCTAGCAGAGCTGCGCAACCAGTCGGTGCGTG
AGTTCCTGGACGGCACCCGCAAGACCAACAACATCTTCTGCTCCAACCCCAACCACCGCACCCCTACGCT
GACCAGCATCTACTGCCGAGGATGTTCCAAGCCGCTGTGCTGCTCGTGCGCGCTCCTTGACAGCAGCCAC
AGTGATCTCAAGTGCGACATCAGCGCAGAGATCCAGCAGCGACAGGAGGAGCTGGACGCCATGACGCAGG
CGCTGCAGGAGCAGGATAGTGCCTTTGGCGCGGTTCACGCGCAGATGCACGCGGCTGTCGGCCAGCTGGG
CCGCGCGCGTGCCGAGACCGAGGAGCTGATCCGCGAGCGCGTGCGCCAGGTGGTAGCTCACGTGCGGGCT
CAGGAGCGCGAGCTGCTGGAGGCTGTGGACGCGCGGTACCAGCGCGACTACGAGGAGATGGCCAGTCGGC
TGGGCCGCCTGGATGCTGTGCTGCAGCGCATCCGCACGGGCAGCGCGCTGGTGCAGAGGATGAAGTGCTA
CGCCTCGGACCAGGAGGTGCTGGACATGCACGGTTTCCTGCGCCAGGCGCTCTGCCGCCTGCGCCAGGAG
GAGCCCCAGAGCCTGCAAGCTGCCGTGCGCACCGATGGCTTCGACGAGTTCAAGGTGCGCCTGCAGGACC
TCAGCTCTTGCATCACCCAGGGGAAAGATGCAGCTGTATCCAAGAAAGCCAGCCCAGAGGCTGCCAGCAC
TCCCAGGGACCCTATTGACGTTGACCTGGATGTCTCCAATACAACGACAGCCCAGAAGAGGAAGTGCAGC
CAGACCCAGTGCCCCAGGAAGGTCATCAAGATGGAGTCTGAGGAGGGGAAGGAGGCAAGGTTGGCTCGGA
GCTCCCCGGAGCAGCCCAGGCCCAGCACCTCCAAGGCAGTCTCACCACCCCACCTGGATGGACCGCCTAG
CCCCAGGAGCCCCGTCATAGGAAGTGAGGTCTTCCTGCCCAACAGCAACCACGTGGCCAGTGGCGCCGGG
GAGGCAGAGGAACGCGTTGTGGTGATCAGCAGCTCGGAAGACTCAGATGCCGAAAACTCGTGCATGGAGC
CCATGGAGACCGCCGAGCCACAGTCCTCGCCAGCCCACTCCTCGCCAGCCCACTCCTCGCCAGCCCACTC
CTCGCCAGTCCAGTCTCTGCTGAGAGCACAAGGAGCCTCCAGCCTGCCCTGTGGCACATACCACCCCCCA
GCTTGGCCTCCCCACCAGCCCGCTGAGCAGGCTGCCACCCCCGATGCTGAGCCTCACAGCGAGCCTCCTG
ATCACCAGGAGCGCCCTGCCGTCCACCGTGGGATCCGCTACCTGTTGTACAGAGCACAGAGAGCCATCCG
CCTTCGCCATGCCCTCCGCTTGCACCCTCAATTGCATCGGGCCCCTATTCGGACTTGGTCTCCCCATGTG
GTCCAAGCCAGCACTCCTGCCATCACAGGGCCCCTCAACCATCCTGCCAATGCCCAGGAACATCCTGCCC
AGCTGCAAAGGGGCATCAGCCCACCCCACCGGATACGAGGGGCTGTGCGATCCCGCAGCCGCTCCCTCCG
GGGCTCCTCCCATTTATCCCAGTGGCTCAACAACTTTTTTGCCCTCCCCTTCTCCTCCATGGCTTCCCAG
CTTGACATGTCTTCCGTGGTGGGGGCAGGGGAAGGCAGAGCCCAGACTCTTGGAGCAGTTGTTCCCCCTG
GGGACTCTGTCAGAGGCTCCATGGAGGCCTCTCAAGTCCAAGTGCCTCTGGAAGCCTCTCCAATTACATT
CCCACCACCCTGTGCCCCAGAAAGGCCCCCCATCAGCCCAGTCCCAGGCGCCCGTCAAGCAGGCCTCTCT
AGATTTGGGCCCAATTCCTGCAGGCGAGCTCTCGGCTCGAGCGGCGTCTTCACACTCGAAGATTTCGTTG
GGGACTGGCGACAGACAGCCGGCTACAACCTGGACCAAGTCCTTGAACAGGGAGGTGTGTCCAGTTTGTT
TCAGAATCTCGGGGTGTCCGTAACTCCGATCCAAAGGATTGTCCTGAGCGGTGAAAATGGGCTGAAGATC
GACATCCATGTCATCATCCCGTATGAAGGTCTGAGCGGCGACCAAATGGGCCAGATCGAAAAAATTTTTA
AGGTGGTGTACCCTGTGGATGATCATCACTTTAAGGTGATCCTGCACTATGGCACACTGGTAATCGACGG
GGTTACGCCGAACATGATCGACTATTTCGGACGGCCGTATGAAGGCATCGCCGTGTTCGACGGCAAAAAG
ATCACTGTAACAGGGACCCTGTGGAACGGCAACAAAATTATCGACGAGCGCCTGATCAACCCCGACGGCT
CCCTGCTGTTCCGAGTAACCATCAACGGAGTGACCGGCTGGCGGCTGTGCGAACGCATTCTGGCGTAAGG
CCGCGACTCTAGGGCATGCAAGCTGATCCGGCTGCTAACAAAGCCCGAAAGGAAGCTGAGTTGGCTGCTG
CCACCGCTGAGCAATAACTAGCATAACCCCTTGGGGCGGCCGCTTCGAGCAGACATGATAAGATACATTG
ATGAGTTTGGACAAACCACAACTAGAATGCAGTGAAAAAAATGCTTTATTTGTGAAATTTGTGATGCTAT
TGCTTTATTTGTAACCATTATAAGCTGCAATAAACAAGTTAACAACAACAATTGCATTCATTTTATGTTT
CAGGTTCAGGGGGAGATGTGGGAGGTTTTTTTAAGCAAGTAAAACCTCTACAAATGTGGTAAAATCGAAT
TTTAACAAAATATTAACGCTTACAATTTCCTGATGCGGTATTTTCTCCTTACGCATCTGTGCGGTATTTC
ACACCGCATACGCGGATCTGCGCAGCACCATGGCCTGAAATAACCTCTGAAAGAGGAACTTGGTTAGGTA
CCTTCTGAGGCGGAAAGAACCAGCTGTGGAATGTGTGTCAGTTAGGGTGTGGAAAGTCCCCAGGCTCCCC
AGCAGGCAGAAGTATGCAAAGCATGCATCTCAATTAGTCAGCAACCAGGTGTGGAAAGTCCCCAGGCTCC
CCAGCAGGCAGAAGTATGCAAAGCATGCATCTCAATTAGTCAGCAACCATAGTCCCGCCCCTAACTCCGC
CCATCCCGCCCCTAACTCCGCCCAGTTCCGCCCATTCTCCGCCCCATGGCTGACTAATTTTTTTTATTTA
TGCAGAGGCCGAGGCCGCCTCGGCCTCTGAGCTATTCCAGAAGTAGTGAGGAGGCTTTTTTGGAGGCCTA
GGCTTTTGCAAAAAGCTCGATTCTTCTGACACTAGCGCCACCATGAAGAAGCCCGAACTCACCGCTACCA
GCGTTGAAAAATTTCTCATCGAGAAGTTCGACAGTGTGAGCGACCTGATGCAGTTGTCGGAGGGCGAAGA
GAGCCGAGCCTTCAGCTTCGATGTCGGCGGACGCGGCTATGTACTGCGGGTGAATAGCTGCGCTGATGGC
TTCTACAAAGACCGCTACGTGTACCGCCACTTCGCCAGCGCTGCACTACCCATCCCCGAAGTGTTGGACA
TCGGCGAGTTCAGCGAGAGCCTGACATACTGCATCAGTAGACGCGCCCAAGGCGTTACTCTCCAAGACCT
CCCCGAAACAGAGCTGCCTGCTGTGTTACAGCCTGTCGCCGAAGCTATGGATGCTATTGCCGCCGCCGAC
CTCAGTCAAACCAGCGGCTTCGGCCCATTCGGGCCCCAAGGCATCGGCCAGTACACAACCTGGCGGGATT
TCATTTGCGCCATTGCTGATCCCCATGTCTACCACTGGCAGACCGTGATGGACGACACCGTGTCCGCCAG
CGTAGCTCAAGCCCTGGACGAACTGATGCTGTGGGCCGAAGACTGTCCCGAGGTGCGCCACCTCGTCCAT
GCCGACTTCGGCAGCAACAACGTCCTGACCGACAACGGCCGCATCACCGCCGTAATCGACTGGTCCGAAG
CTATGTTCGGGGACAGTCAGTACGAGGTGGCCAACATCTTCTTCTGGCGGCCCTGGCTGGCTTGCATGGA
GCAGCAGACTCGCTACTTCGAGCGCCGGCATCCCGAGCTGGCCGGCAGCCCTCGTCTGCGAGCCTACATG
CTGCGCATCGGCCTGGATCAGCTCTACCAGAGCCTCGTGGACGGCAACTTCGACGATGCTGCCTGGGCTC
AAGGCCGCTGCGATGCCATCGTCCGCAGCGGGGCCGGCACCGTCGGTCGCACACAAATCGCTCGCCGGAG
CGCAGCCGTATGGACCGACGGCTGCGTCGAGGTGCTGGCCGACAGCGGCAACCGCCGGCCCAGTACACGA
CCGCGCGCTAAGGAGGTAGGTCGAGTTTAGACTCTAGCCATCACGATGGCCGCAATAAAATATCTTTATT
TTCATTACATCTGTGTGTTGGTTTTTTGTGTGAATCGATAGCGATAAGGATCCTCTTTGCGCTTGCGTTT
TCCCTTGTCCAGATAGCCCAGTAGCTGACATTCATCCGGGGTCAGCACCGTTTCTGCGGACTGGCTTTCT
ACGTAATGGTTTCTTAGACGTCAGGTGGCACTTTTCGGGGAAATGTGCGCGGAACCCCTATTTGTTTATT
TTTCTAAATACATTCAAATATGTATCCGCTCATGAGACAATAACCCTGATAAATGCTTCAATAATATTGA
AAAAGGAAGAGTATGAGTATTCAACATTTCCGTGTCGCCCTTATTCCCTTTTTTGCGGCATTTTGCCTTC
CTGTTTTTGCTCACCCAGAAACGCTGGTGAAAGTAAAAGATGCTGAAGATCAGTTGGGTGCACGAGTGGG
TTACATCGAACTGGATCTCAACAGCGGTAAGATCCTTGAGAGTTTTCGCCCCGAAGAACGTTTTCCAATG
ATGAGCACTTTCAAAGTTCTGCTATGTGGCGCGGTATTATCCCGTATTGACGCCGGGCAAGAGCAACTCG
GTCGCCGCATACACTATTCTCAGAATGACTTGGTTGAGTACTCACCAGTCACAGAAAAGCATCTTACGGA
TGGCATGACAGTAAGAGAATTATGCAGTGCTGCCATAACCATGAGTGATAACACTGCGGCCAACTTACTT
CTGACAACTATCGGAGGACCGAAGGAGCTAACCGCTTTTTTGCACAACATGGGGGATCATGTAACTCGCC
TTGATCGTTGGGAACCGGAGCTGAATGAAGCCATACCAAACGACGAGCGTGACACCACGATGCCTGTAGC
AATGGCAACAACGTTGCGCAAACTATTAACTGGCGAACTACTTACTCTAGCTTCCCGGCAACAATTAATA
GACTGGATGGAGGCGGATAAAGTTGCAGGACCACTTCTGCGCTCGGCCCTTCCGGCTGGCTGGTTTATTG
CTGATAAATCTGGAGCCGGTGAGCGTGGGTCTCGCGGTATCATTGCAGCACTGGGGCCAGATGGTAAGCC
CTCCCGTATCGTAGTTATCTACACGACGGGGAGTCAGGCAACTATGGATGAACGAAATAGACAGATCGCT
GAGATAGGTGCCTCACTGATTAAGCATTGGTAATTCGAAATGACCGACCAAGCGACGCCCAACCGGTATC
AGCTCACTCAAAGGCGGTAATACGGTTATCCACAGAATCAGGGGATAACGCAGGAAAGAACATGTGAGCA
AAAGGCCAGCAAAAGGCCAGGAACCGTAAAAAGGCCGCGTTGCTGGCGTTTTTCCATAGGCTCCGCCCCC
CTGACGAGCATCACAAAAATCGACGCTCAAGTCAGAGGTGGCGAAACCCGACAGGACTATAAAGATACCA
GGCGTTTCCCCCTGGAAGCTCCCTCGTGCGCTCTCCTGTTCCGACCCTGCCGCTTACCGGATACCTGTCC
GCCTTTCTCCCTTCGGGAAGCGTGGCGCTTTCTCATAGCTCACGCTGTAGGTATCTCAGTTCGGTGTAGG
TCGTTCGCTCCAAGCTGGGCTGTGTGCACGAACCCCCCGTTCAGCCCGACCGCTGCGCCTTATCCGGTAA
CTATCGTCTTGAGTCCAACCCGGTAAGACACGACTTATCGCCACTGGCAGCAGCCACTGGTAACAGGATT
AGCAGAGCGAGGTATGTAGGCGGTGCTACAGAGTTCTTGAAGTGGTGGCCTAACTACGGCTACACTAGAA
GGACAGTATTTGGTATCTGCGCTCTGCTGAAGCCAGTTACCTTCGGAAAAAGAGTTGGTAGCTCTTGATC
CGGCAAACAAACCACCGCTGGTAGCGGTGGTTTTTTTGTTTGCAAGCAGCAGATTACGCGCAGAAAAAAA
GGATTTCAAGAAGATCCTTTGATCTTTTCTACGGGGTCTGACGCTCAGTGGAACGAAAACTCACGTTAAG
GGATTTTGGTCATGAGATTATCAAAAAGGATCTTCACCTAGATCCTTTTATAGTCCGGAAATACAGGAAC
GCACGCTGGATGGCCCTTCGCTGGGATGGTGAAACCATGAAAAATGGCAGCTTCAGTGGATTAAGTGGGG
GTAATGTGGCCTGTACCCTCTGGTTGCATAGGTATTCATACGGTTAAAATTTATCAGGCGCGATTGCGGC
AGTTTTTCGGGTGGTTTGTTGCCATTTTTACCTGTCTGCTGCCGTGATCGCGCTGAACGCGTTTTAGCGG
TGCGTACAATTAAGGGATTATGGTAAATCCACTTACTGTCTGCCCTCGTAGCCATCGAGATAAACCGCAG
TACTCCGGCCACGATGCGTCCGGCGTAGAGGATCGAGATCT
Features (pLannotate 1.2.2; 20 found; start..end, strand, type, name):
    140..517     +  enhancer       CMV enhancer: human cytomegalovirus immediate early enhancer
    519..718     +  promoter       CMV promoter: human cytomegalovirus (CMV) immediate early promoter
    857..989     +  intron         chimeric intron: chimera between introns from human β-globin and immunoglobulin heavy chain genes
   1033..1051    +  promoter       T7 promoter: promoter for bacteriophage T7 RNA polymerase
   1085..2689    +  CDS            PML (fragment): PML_HUMAN - Also known as MYL, PP8675, RNF71, TRIM19. Experimental evidence at protein level: Swiss-Prot protein existence level 1. Exhibits antiviral activity against both DNA and RNA viruses. The antiviral activity can involve one or several isoform(s) and can be enhanced by the permanent PML-NB-associated protein DAXX or by the recruitment of p53/TP53 within these structures. Isoform PML-4 restricts varicella zoster virus (VZV) via sequestration of virion capsids in PML-NBs thereby preventing their nuclear egress and inhibiting formation of infectious virus particles. The sumoylated isoform
   3476..3988    +  CDS            Nluc: NanoLuc® luciferase human codon-optimized
   4021..4070    +  CDS            SET1 (fragment): solubility-enhancement tag derived from T7 phage gene 10B
   4078..4097    +  terminator     T7 terminator (fragment): transcription terminator for bacteriophage T7 RNA polymerase
   4119..4240    -  polyA_signal   SV40 poly(A) signal: SV40 polyadenylation signal
   4263..4331    -  CDS            large T antigen (fragment): large T antigen from SV40 (simian virus 40)
   4336..4368    +  rep_origin     M13 ori (fragment): M13 bacteriophage origin of replication; arrow indicates direction of (+) strand synthesis
   4369..4420    -  misc_feature   bom (fragment): basis of mobility region from pBR322
   4485..4842    +  promoter       SV40 promoter: SV40 enhancer and early promoter
   4873..5895    +  CDS            hph: KHYB_ECOLX - Experimental evidence at protein level: Swiss-Prot protein existence level 1. The aminoglycoside phosphotransferases achieve inactivation of their antibiotic substrates by phosphorylation. Only phosphorylates hygromycin and closely related compounds such as demethyl analogs and destomycin. From Escherichia coli.
   5934..5982    +  polyA_signal   poly(A) signal: synthetic polyadenylation signal
   6003..6095    -  CDS            tnpA (fragment): TN5P_ECOLX - Also known as tnp. Experimental evidence at protein level: Swiss-Prot protein existence level 1. Mediates transposition of transposon Tn5 by a 'cut and paste' mechanism. First, the monomeric transposase binds the 19 bp inverted DNA repeats flanking the transposon. Then, dimerization of the DNA- bound transposase creates a synaptic DNA complex. After nicking of the first DNA strand, excision of the transposon proceeds through a series of intermediates. The transposase then mediates the insertion of the transposon at a new site by strand transfer. The activity of the wild- type tran
   6138..6242    +  promoter       AmpR promoter: bla
   6243..7103    +  CDS            AmpR: β-lactamase; bla; confers resistance to ampicillin, carbenicillin, and related antibiotics
   7261..7849    -  rep_origin     ori: high-copy-number ColE1/pMB1/pBR322/pUC origin of replication
   7965..8248    +  misc_feature   cer region: ColE1-derived recombination site that helps to maintain plasmids as monomers
