[The description below was written by a language model from this plasmid's Addgene catalogue record and pLannotate feature annotations shown in this document.]
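Description:
pNLF1-C_PML:1-781 is a mammalian expression plasmid built on the Promega pNLF1-C backbone, designed to produce full-length human PML (residues M1 to L781, described as isoform 13; also known as TRIM19) fused at its C terminus to NanoLuc luciferase. It is maintained in E. coli as a high-copy plasmid through a ColE1/pUC-type origin and an ampicillin resistance gene, and a ColE1 cer site helps keep the plasmid monomeric. For selection in mammalian cells it carries a hygromycin phosphotransferase gene driven by the SV40 enhancer/early promoter and closed by a synthetic poly(A) signal.

Expression of the fusion is driven by the CMV immediate-early enhancer and promoter, followed by a chimeric β-globin/immunoglobulin intron that promotes efficient mRNA processing. A T7 promoter just upstream of the coding region also allows in vitro transcription. The 2,343 bp PML insert, derived from a Mammalian Gene Collection clone, was introduced by ligation-independent cloning between retained EcoRI and XbaI sites. It reads through a short linker into the human codon-optimised NanoLuc sequence, and an SV40 poly(A) signal lies downstream. The automated annotation marks only the first part of the insert as PML, probably because the isoform-specific C-terminal region differs from the reference protein used for matching. The small fragments called between the main cassettes look like incidental backbone matches. The depositor notes three substitutions: E224D, an annotated sequence conflict, and S724G and G732V, which are not annotated.

The bright, compact NanoLuc tag suits luminescence readouts such as protein level measurements or bioluminescence resonance energy transfer assays. The record states only mammalian expression as the purpose, in connection with a ligandability study of WD40 repeat proteins.
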