Addgene plasmid #211090: pNLF1-C_PML:1-781
Purpose: Mammalian expression of full-length human PML isoform 13. C-terminal NanoLuc luciferase tag.
Depositing lab: Cheryl Arrowsmith. Depositing organization: University of Toronto. Publication: A Target Class Ligandability Evaluation of WD40 Repeat-Containing Proteins. Ackloo S, Li F, Szewczyk M, Seitova A, Loppnau P, Zeng H, Xu J, Ahmad S, Arnautova YA, Baghaie AJ, Beldar S, Bolotokova A, Centrella PA, Chau I, Clark MA, Cuozzo JW, Dehghani-Tafti S, Disch JS, Dong A, Dumas A, Feng JA, Ghiabi P, Gibson E, Gilmer J, Goldman B, Green SR, Guie MA, Guilinger JP, Harms N, Herasymenko O, Houliston S, Hutchinson A, Kearnes S, Keefe AD, Kimani SW, Kramer T, Kutera M, Kwak HA, Lento C, Li Y, Liu J, Loup J, Machado RAC, Mulhern CJ, Perveen S, Righetto GL, Riley P, Shrestha S, Sigel EA, Silva M, Sintchak MD, Slakman BL, Taylor RD, Thompson J, Torng W, Underkoffler C, von Rechenberg M, Walsh RT, Watson I, Wilson DJ, Wolf E, Yadav M, Yazdi AK, Zhang J, Zhang Y, Santhakumar V, Edwards AM, Barsyte-Lovejoy D, Schapira M, Brown PJ, Halabelian L, Arrowsmith CH. J Med Chem. 2025 Jan 23;68(2):1092-1112. doi: 10.1021/acs.jmedchem.4c02010. Epub 2024 Nov 4. PubMed 39495097.
Backbone
  Vector backbone: pNLF1-C
  Backbone manufacturer: Promega
  Vector type: Mammalian Expression
  Selectable markers: Hygromycin
Growth in bacteria
  Bacterial resistance: Ampicillin, 100 μg/mL
  Growth temperature: 37°C
  Growth strain: DH5alpha
  Copy number: High Copy
Gene/Insert
  Gene/Insert name: PML:M1-L781
  Species: H. sapiens (human)
  Insert size (bp): 2343
  Mutation: isoform 13 . E224D annotated sequence conflict. S724G G732V not annotated
  Entrez Gene: PML (a.k.a. MYL, PP8675, RNF71, TRIM19)
  Promoter: CMV
  Tag / fusion protein: NanoLuc luciferase (C terminal on insert)
  Cloning method: Ligation Independent Cloning
  Sequencing primers: 5′ ttacagctcttaaggctagag; 3′ agccggctgtctgtcgccag
Resource information
  A portion of this plasmid was derived from a plasmid made by: Mammalian Gene Collection (BC020994)
Terms and licenses: Academic/Nonprofit Terms; Industry Terms: Not Available to Industry
Depositor comments: 5' Cloning Site: EcoR1 (not destroyed), 3' Cloning Site: Xba1 (not destroyed). C terminal tag: srfgpnscrralgssgvftledfvgdwrqtagynldqvleqggvsslfqnlgvsvtpiqrivlsgenglkidihviipyeglsgdqmgqiekifkvvypvddhhfkvilhygtlvidgvtpnmidyfgrpyegiavfdgkkitvtgtlwngnkiiderlinpdgsllfrvtingvtgwrlcerila.
How to cite: pNLF1-C_PML:1-781 was a gift from Cheryl Arrowsmith (Addgene plasmid # 211090 ; http://n2t.net/addgene:211090 ; RRID:Addgene_211090)
