>Addgene plasmid #211090 | pNLF1-C_PML:1-781 | depositor partial sequence | sequence record 411660 | Insert sequence
ATGGAGCCTGCACCCGCCCGATCTCCGAGGCCCCAGCAGGACCCCGCCCGGCCCCAGGAGCCCACCATGC
CTCCCCCCGAGACCCCCTCTGAAGGCCGCCAGCCCAGCCCCAGCCCCAGCCCTACAGAGCGAGCCCCCGC
TTCGGAGGAGGAGTTCCAGTTTCTGCGCTGCCAGCAATGCCAGGCGGAAGCCAAGTGCCCGAAGCTGCTG
CCTTGTCTGCACACGCTGTGCTCAGGATGCCTGGAGGCGTCGGGCATGCAGTGCCCCATCTGCCAGGCGC
CCTGGCCCCTAGGTGCAGACACACCCGCCCTGGATAACGTCTTTTTCGAGAGTCTGCAGCGGCGCCTGTC
GGTGTACCGGCAGATTGTGGATGCGCAGGCTGTGTGCACCCGCTGCAAAGAGTCGGCCGACTTCTGGTGC
TTTGAGTGCGAGCAGCTCCTCTGCGCCAAGTGCTTCGAGGCACACCAGTGGTTCCTCAAGCACGAGGCCC
GGCCCCTAGCAGAGCTGCGCAACCAGTCGGTGCGTGAGTTCCTGGACGGCACCCGCAAGACCAACAACAT
CTTCTGCTCCAACCCCAACCACCGCACCCCTACGCTGACCAGCATCTACTGCCGAGGATGTTCCAAGCCG
CTGTGCTGCTCGTGCGCGCTCCTTGACAGCAGCCACAGTGATCTCAAGTGCGACATCAGCGCAGAGATCC
AGCAGCGACAGGAGGAGCTGGACGCCATGACGCAGGCGCTGCAGGAGCAGGATAGTGCCTTTGGCGCGGT
TCACGCGCAGATGCACGCGGCTGTCGGCCAGCTGGGCCGCGCGCGTGCCGAGACCGAGGAGCTGATCCGC
GAGCGCGTGCGCCAGGTGGTAGCTCACGTGCGGGCTCAGGAGCGCGAGCTGCTGGAGGCTGTGGACGCGC
GGTACCAGCGCGACTACGAGGAGATGGCCAGTCGGCTGGGCCGCCTGGATGCTGTGCTGCAGCGCATCCG
CACGGGCAGCGCGCTGGTGCAGAGGATGAAGTGCTACGCCTCGGACCAGGAGGTGCTGGACATGCACGGT
TTCCTGCGCCAGGCGCTCTGCCGCCTGCGCCAGGAGGAGCCCCAGAGCCTGCAAGCTGCCGTGCGCACCG
ATGGCTTCGACGAGTTCAAGGTGCGCCTGCAGGACCTCAGCTCTTGCATCACCCAGGGGAAAGATGCAGC
TGTATCCAAGAAAGCCAGCCCAGAGGCTGCCAGCACTCCCAGGGACCCTATTGACGTTGACCTGGATGTC
TCCAATACAACGACAGCCCAGAAGAGGAAGTGCAGCCAGACCCAGTGCCCCAGGAAGGTCATCAAGATGG
AGTCTGAGGAGGGGAAGGAGGCAAGGTTGGCTCGGAGCTCCCCGGAGCAGCCCAGGCCCAGCACCTCCAA
GGCAGTCTCACCACCCCACCTGGATGGACCGCCTAGCCCCAGGAGCCCCGTCATAGGAAGTGAGGTCTTC
CTGCCCAACAGCAACCACGTGGCCAGTGGCGCCGGGGAGGCAGAGGAACGCGTTGTGGTGATCAGCAGCT
CGGAAGACTCAGATGCCGAAAACTCGTGCATGGAGCCCATGGAGACCGCCGAGCCACAGTCCTCGCCAGC
CCACTCCTCGCCAGCCCACTCCTCGCCAGCCCACTCCTCGCCAGTCCAGTCTCTGCTGAGAGCACAAGGA
GCCTCCAGCCTGCCCTGTGGCACATACCACCCCCCAGCTTGGCCTCCCCACCAGCCCGCTGAGCAGGCTG
CCACCCCCGATGCTGAGCCTCACAGCGAGCCTCCTGATCACCAGGAGCGCCCTGCCGTCCACCGTGGGAT
CCGCTACCTGTTGTACAGAGCACAGAGAGCCATCCGCCTTCGCCATGCCCTCCGCTTGCACCCTCAATTG
CATCGGGCCCCTATTCGGACTTGGTCTCCCCATGTGGTCCAAGCCAGCACTCCTGCCATCACAGGGCCCC
TCAACCATCCTGCCAATGCCCAGGAACATCCTGCCCAGCTGCAAAGGGGCATCAGCCCACCCCACCGGAT
ACGAGGGGCTGTGCGATCCCGCAGCCGCTCCCTCCGGGGCTCCTCCCATTTATCCCAGTGGCTCAACAAC
TTTTTTGCCCTCCCCTTCTCCTCCATGGCTTCCCAGCTTGACATGTCTTCCGTGGTGGGGGCAGGGGAAG
GCAGAGCCCAGACTCTTGGAGCAGTTGTTCCCCCTGGGGACTCTGTCAGAGGCTCCATGGAGGCCTCTCA
AGTCCAAGTGCCTCTGGAAGCCTCTCCAATTACATTCCCACCACCCTGTGCCCCAGAAAGGCCCCCCATC
AGCCCAGTCCCAGGCGCCCGTCAAGCAGGCCTC
